>Addgene plasmid #61823 | pSABAD14-HY43 | depositor full sequence | sequence record 100914 | Expected plasmid sequence
ATCGATGCATAATGTGCCTGTCAAATGGACGAAGCAGGGATTCTGCAAACCCTATGCTACTCCGTCAAGC
CGTCAATTGTCTGATTCGTTACCAATTATGACAACTTGACGGCTACATCATTCACTTTTTCTTCACAACC
GGCACGGAACTCGCTCGGGCTGGCCCCGGTGCATTTTTTAAATACCCGCGAGAAATAGAGTTGATCGTCA
AAACCAACATTGCGACCGACGGTGGCGATAGGCATCCGGGTGGTGCTCAAAAGCAGCTTCGCCTGGCTGA
TACGTTGGTCCTCGCGCCAGCTTAAGACGCTAATCCCTAACTGCTGGCGGAAAAGATGTGACAGACGCGA
CGGCGACAAGCAAACATGCTGTGCGACGCTGGCGATATCAAAATTGCTGTCTGCCAGGTGATCGCTGATG
TACTGACAAGCCTCGCGTACCCGATTATCCATCGGTGGATGGAGCGACTCGTTAATCGCTTCCATGCGCC
GCAGTAACAATTGCTCAAGCAGATTTATCGCCAGCAGCTCCGAATAGCGCCCTTCCCCTTGCCCGGCGTT
AATGATTTGCCCAAACAGGTCGCTGAAATGCGGCTGGTGCGCTTCATCCGGGCGAAAGAACCCCGTATTG
GCAAATATTGACGGCCAGTTAAGCCATTCATGCCAGTAGGCGCGCGGACGAAAGTAAACCCACTGGTGAT
ACCATTCGCGAGCCTCCGGATGACGACCGTAGTGATGAATCTCTCCTGGCGGGAACAGCAAAATATCACC
CGGTCGGCAAACAAATTCTCGTCCCTGATTTTTCACCACCCCCTGACCGCGAATGGTGAGATTGAGAATA
TAACCTTTCATTCCCAGCGGTCGGTCGATAAAAAAATCGAGATAACCGTTGGCCTCAATCGGCGTTAAAC
CCGCCACCAGATGGGCATTAAACGAGTATCCCGGCAGCAGGGGATCATTTTGCGCTTCAGCCATACTTTT
CATACTCCCGCCATTCAGAGAAGAAACCAATTGTCCATATTGCATCAGACATTGCCGTCACTGCGTCTTT
TACTGGCTCTTCTCGCTAACCAAACCGGTAACCCCGCTTATTAAAAGCATTCTGTAACAAAGCGGGACCA
AAGCCATGACAAAAACGCGTAACAAAAGTGTCTATAATCACGGCAGAAAAGTCCACATTGATTATTTGCA
CGGCGTCACACTTTGCTATGCCATAGCATTTTTATCCATAAGATTAGCGGATCCTACCTGACGCTTTTTA
TCGCAACTCTCTACTGTTTCTCCATACCCGTTTTTTTGGGCTAGAAATAATTTTGTTTAACTTTAAGAAG
GAGATATACATATGGAATATGGATTATTACCGATTGGTAAAATTGTAGAAAAGCGCATCGAATGTACTGT
TTATAGCGTTGATAATAATGGAAATATTTATACACAACCTGTAGCACAATGGCACGATCGCGGAGAACAA
GAGGTGTTTGAGTATTGTTTGGAAGATGGTTCATTGATTCGGGCAACAAAAGACCATAAGTTTATGACTG
TTGATGGTCAAATGTTGCCAATTGATGAAATATTTGAACGTGAATTGGATTTGATGCGGGTTGATAATTT
GCCGAATATCAAAATAGCCACACGTAAATATTTAGGCAAACAAAATGTCTATGACATTGGAGTTGAGCGC
GACCATAATTTTGCACTCAAAAATGGCTTCATAGCTTCTAATTGTTTCAATGGTACCCAGTACAAACTTA
TCCTGAACGGTAAAACCCTGAAAGGTGAAACCACCACCGAAGCTGTTGACGCTGCTACCGCGGAAAAAGT
TTTCAAACAGTACGCTAACGACAACGGTGTTGACGGTGAATGGACCTACGACGACGCTACCAAAACCTAC
ACCGTAACGGAATTCCATCATCATCATCATCATTAAGCTTGGCTGTTTTGGCGGATGAGAGAAGATTTTC
AGCCTGATACAGATTAAATCAGAACGCAGAAGCGGTCTGATAAAACAGAATTTGCCTGGCGGCAGTAGCG
CGGTGGTCCCACCTGACCCCATGCCGAACTCAGAAGTGAAACGCCGTAGCGCCGATGGTAGTGTGGGGTC
TCCCCATGCGAGAGTAGGGAACTGCCAGGCATCAAATAAAACGAAAGGCTCAGTGCAAAGACTGGGCCTT
TCGTTTTATCTGTTGTTTGTCGGTGAACGCTCTCCTGAGTAGGACAAATCCGCCGGGAGCGGATTTGAAC
GTTGCGAAGCAACGGCCCGGAGGGTGGCGGGCAGGACGCCCGCCATAAACTGCCAGGCATCAAATTAAGC
AGAAGGCCATCCTGACGGATGGCCTTTTTGCGTTTCTACAAACTCTTTGTTTATTTTTCTAAATACATTC
AAATATGTATCCGCTCATGAGACAATAACCCTGATAAATGCTTCAATAATATTGAAAAAGGAAGAGTATG
AGTATTCAACATTTCCGTGTCGCCCTTATTCCCTTTTTTGCGGCATTTTGCCTTCCTGTTTTTGCTCACC
CAGAAACGCTGGTGAAAGTAAAAGATGCTGAAGATCAGTTGGGTGCACGAGTGGGTTACATCGAACTGGA
TCTCAACAGCGGTAAGATCCTTGAGAGTTTTCGCCCCGAAGAACGTTTTCCAATGATGAGCACTTTTAAA
GTTCTGCTATGTGGCGCGGTATTATCCCGTGTTGACGCCGGGCAAGAGCAACTCGGTCGCCGCATACACT
ATTCTCAGAATGACTTGGTTGAGTACTCACCAGTCACAGAAAAGCATCTTACGGATGGCATGACAGTAAG
AGAATTATGCAGTGCTGCCATAACCATGAGTGATAACACTGCGGCCAACTTACTTCTGACAACGATCGGA
GGACCGAAGGAGCTAACCGCTTTTTTGCACAACATGGGGGATCATGTAACTCGCCTTGATCGTTGGGAAC
CGGAGCTGAATGAAGCCATACCAAACGACGAGCGTGACACCACGATGCCTGCAGCAATGGCAACAACGTT
GCGCAAACTATTAACTGGCGAACTACTTACTCTAGCTTCCCGGCAACAATTAATAGACTGGATGGAGGCG
GATAAAGTTGCAGGACCACTTCTGCGCTCGGCCCTTCCGGCTGGCTGGTTTATTGCTGATAAATCTGGAG
CCGGTGAGCGTGGGTCTCGCGGTATCATTGCAGCACTGGGGCCAGATGGTAAGCCCTCCCGTATCGTAGT
TATCTACACGACGGGGAGTCAGGCAACTATGGATGAACGAAATAGACAGATCGCTGAGATAGGTGCCTCA
CTGATTAAGCATTGGTAACTGTCAGACCAAGTTTACTCATATATACTTTAGATTGATT
[125 nt withheld, positions 3349-3473]
C
[141 nt withheld, positions 3475-3615]
CCTTTGACGTTGGAGTCCACGTTCTTT
[37 nt withheld, positions 3643-3679]
ACCCTATCTCGGGCTATTCTTTTGATTTATAAGGGATTTTGCCGATTTCGGCCTATTGGTTAAAAAATGA
GCTGATTTAACAAAAATTTAACGCGAATTTTAACAAAATATTAACGTTTACAATTTAAAAGGATCTAGGT
GAAGATCCTTTTTGATAATCTCATGACCAAAATCCCTTAACGTGAGTTTTCGTTCCACTGAGCGTCAGAC
CCCGTAGAAAAGATCAAAGGATCTTCTTGAGATCCTTTTTTTCTGCGCGTAATCTGCTGCTTGCAAACAA
AAAAACCACCGCTACCAGCGGTGGTTTGTTTGCCGGATCAAGAGCTACCAACTCTTTTTCCGAAGGTAAC
TGGCTTCAGCAGAGCGCAGATACCAAATACTGTCCTTCTAGTGTAGCCGTAGTTAGGCCACCACTTCAAG
AACTCTGTAGCACCGCCTACATACCTCGCTCTGCTAATCCTGTTACCAGTGGCTGCTGCCAGTGGCGATA
AGTCGTGTCTTACCGGGTTGGACTCAAGACGATAGTTACCGGATAAGGCGCAGCGGTCGGGCTGAACGGG
GGGTTCGTGCACACAGCCCAGCTTGGAGCGAACGACCTACACCGAACTGAGATACCTACAGCGTGAGCAT
TGAGAAAGCGCCACGCTTCCCGAAGGGAGAAAGGCGGACAGGTATCCGGTAAGCGGCAGGGTCGGAACAG
GAGAGCGCACGAGGGAGCTTCCAGGGGGAAACGCCTGGTATCTTTATAGTCCTGTCGGGTTTCGCCACCT
CTGACTTGAGCGTCGATTTTTGTGATGCTCGTCAGGGGGGCGGAGCCTATGGAAAAACGCCAGCAACGCG
GCCTTTTTACGGTTCCTGGCCTTTTGCTGGCCTTTTGCTCACATGTTCTTTCCTGCGTTATCCCCTGATT
CTGTGGATAACCGTATTACCGCCTTTGAGTGAGCTGATACCGCTCGCCGCAGCCGAACGACCGAGCGCAG
CGAGTCAGTGAGCGAGGAAGCGGAAGAGCGCCTGATGCGGTATTTTCTCCTTACGCATCTGTGCGGTATT
TCACACCGGATATGGTGCACTCTCAGTACAATCTGCTCTGATGCCGCATAGTTAAGCCAGTATACACTCC
GCTATCGCTACGTGACTGGGTCATGGCTGCGCCCCGACACCCGCCAACACCCGCTGACGCGCCCTGACGG
GCTTGTCTGCTCCCGGCATCCGCTTACAGACAAGCTGTGACCGTCTCCGGGAGCTGCATGTGTCAGAGGT
TTTCACCGTCATCACCGAAACGCGCGAGGCAGCAAGGAGATGGCGCCCAACAGTCCCCCGGCCACGGGGC
CTGCCACCATACCCACGCCGAAACAAGCGCTCATGAGCCCGAAGTGGCGAGCCCGATCTTCCCCATCGGT
GATGTCGGCGATATAGGCGCCAGCAACCGCACCTGTGGCGCCGGTGATGCCGGCCACGATGCGTCCGGCG
TAGAGGATCTAATTCTCATGTTTGACAGCTTATC
Features (pLannotate 1.2.2; 17 found; start..end, strand, type, name):
     96..974     -  CDS            araC: L-arabinose regulatory protein; araC
   1001..1285    +  promoter       araBAD promoter: araBAD; promoter of the L-arabinose operon of E. coli; the araC regulatory gene is transcribed in the opposite direction (Guzman et al., 1995)
   1312..1334    +  RBS            RBS: efficient ribosome binding site from bacteriophage T7 gene 10 (Olins and Rangwala, 1989)
   1345..1731    +  CDS            dnaE-N (fragment): DPO3A_SYNY3 - Experimental evidence at protein level: Swiss-Prot protein existence level 1. DNA polymerase III is a complex, multichain enzyme responsible for most of the replicative synthesis in bacteria. This DNA polymerase also exhibits 3' to 5' exonuclease activity. The alpha chain is the DNA polymerase (By similarity). From Synechocystis sp. (strain PCC 6803 / Kazusa).
   1741..1898    +  CDS            GB1 (fragment): B1 domain of Streptococcal protein G effective as a solubilizing fusion partner (Cheng and Patel, 2004)
   1901..1923    +  CDS            capTEV™ (fragment): composite tag for in vivo biotinylation, TEV protease cleavage, and 6xHis tagging
   2014..2129    +  ncRNA          5S rRNA: Accession: RF00001 - 5S ribosomal RNA
   2133..2219    +  terminator     rrnB T1 terminator: Escherichia coli rrnB; transcription terminator T1 from the E. coli rrnB gene
   2311..2338    +  terminator     rrnB T2 terminator: transcription terminator T2 from the E. coli rrnB gene
   2356..2447    +  promoter       AmpR promoter: bla
   2448..3308    +  CDS            AmpR: β-lactamase; bla; confers resistance to ampicillin, carbenicillin, and related antibiotics
   3350..3730    +  rep_origin     M13 ori (sequence partly withheld): M13 bacteriophage origin of replication; arrow indicates direction of (+) strand synthesis
   3916..4504    +  rep_origin     ori: high-copy-number ColE1/pMB1/pBR322/pUC origin of replication
   4690..4830    -  misc_feature   bom: basis of mobility region from pBR322
   4932..4972    -  CDS            rop (fragment): Rop protein, which maintains plasmids at low copy number; rop
   4971..5158    -  CDS            TcR (fragment): tetracycline efflux protein; tet; confers resistance to tetracycline
   5171..6       +  promoter       tet promoter (fragment) (across the origin): E. coli promoter for tetracycline efflux protein gene
