[The description below was written by a language model from this plasmid's Addgene catalogue record and pLannotate feature annotations shown in this document.]
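Description:
pSABAD14-HY43 is a bacterial expression plasmid built on the Invitrogen pBAD backbone, about 5.2 kb in total, for arabinose-inducible production of a split-intein fragment in E. coli. It is maintained through a ColE1/pBR322-type origin and selected with ampicillin via the β-lactamase gene. The catalogue lists it as low copy, although only a short fragment of rop is annotated next to the pBR322 bom region. An M13 phage origin is also present, and the fragments of the tetracycline resistance gene and its promoter are non-functional remnants of the pBR322 lineage.

The expression cassette consists of the divergently transcribed araC regulator and the araBAD promoter, followed by the phage T7 gene 10 ribosome binding site and the coding region, cloned between NdeI and KpnI sites. The insert is NpuDnaEdN11, an engineered piece of the DnaE intein from Nostoc punctiforme, which the record also calls the NpuDnaEdN11 C-intein. The automated annotation labels this roughly 390 bp region as a dnaE-N fragment by homology to the Synechocystis DnaE protein. This reflects sequence similarity rather than the recorded species. It is also consistent with a shifted split site, in which a long C-terminal intein piece retains most of the intein sequence, though the record does not spell this out. The intein is fused at its C-terminus to the GB1 domain of streptococcal protein G, a solubility-enhancing partner that here also serves as the C-extein, and then to a hexahistidine tag (detected as a partial composite-tag match) for affinity purification. Transcription ends at the rrnB T1 and T2 terminators. The associated work concerns structure-based engineering and comparison of novel split inteins, so the plasmid most likely supplies one precursor half for protein trans-splicing and ligation experiments.
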