Addgene plasmid #61823: pSABAD14-HY43
Purpose: NpuDnaEdN11 intein
Depositing lab: Hideo Iwai. Depositing organization: University of Helsinki, Institute of Biotechnology. Publication: Structure-based engineering and comparison of novel split inteins for protein ligation. Aranko AS, Oeemig JS, Zhou D, Kajander T, Wlodawer A, Iwai H. Mol Biosyst. 2014 May;10(5):1023-34. doi: 10.1039/c4mb00021h. PubMed 24574026.
Backbone
  Vector backbone: pBAD
  Backbone manufacturer: invitrogen
  Backbone size w/o insert (bp): 4597
  Total vector size (bp): 5182
  Vector type: Bacterial Expression
Growth in bacteria
  Bacterial resistance: Ampicillin, 100 μg/mL
  Growth temperature: 37°C
  Growth strain: DH5alpha
  Copy number: Low Copy
Gene/Insert
  Gene/Insert name: NpuDnaEdN11 intein (alt name: NpuDnaEdN11 C-intein)
  Species: Nostoc punctiforme
  Insert size (bp): 397
  Promoter: pBAD
  Tag / fusion protein: GB1-H6 (C terminal on insert)
  Cloning method: Restriction Enzyme; 5′ cloning site NdeI (not destroyed); 3′ cloning site KpnI (not destroyed)
  Sequencing primers: 5′ pBAD Forward; 3′ pBAD Reverse
Terms and licenses: Academic/Nonprofit Terms; Industry Terms: Not Available to Industry
How to cite: pSABAD14-HY43 was a gift from Hideo Iwai (Addgene plasmid # 61823 ; http://n2t.net/addgene:61823 ; RRID:Addgene_61823)
