>Addgene plasmid #61823 | pSABAD14-HY43 | depositor partial sequence | sequence record 100913 | pBADfw sequencing result
GGGGGTGCGGATCTACCTGACGCTTTTTATCGCACTCTCTACTGTTTCTCCATACCCGTTTTTTTGGGCT
AGAAATAATTTTGTTTAACTTTAAGAAGGAGATATACATATGGAATATGGATTATTACCGATTGGTAAAA
TTGTAGAAAAGCGCATCGAATGTACTGTTTATAGCGTTGATAATAATGGAAATATTTATACACAACCTGT
AGCACAATGGCACGATCGCGGAGAACAAGAGGTGTTTGAGTATTGTTTGGAAGATGGTTCATTGATTCGG
GCAACAAAAGACCATAAGTTTATGACTGTTGATGGTCAAATGTTGCCAATTGATGAAATATTTGAACGTG
AATTGGATTTGATGCGGGTTGATAATTTGCCGAATATCAAAATAGCCACACGTAAATATTTAGGCAAACA
AAATGTCTATGACATTGGAGTTGAGCGCGACCATAATTTTGCACTCAAAAATGGCTTCATAGCTTCTAAT
TGTTTCAATGGTACCCAGTACAAACTTATCCTGAACGGTAAAACCCTGAAAGGTGAAACCACCACCGAAG
CTGTTGACGCTGCTACCGCGGAAAAAGTTTTCAAACAGTACGCTAACGACAACGGTGTTGACGGTGAATG
GACCTACGACGACGCTACCAAAACCTACACCGTAACGGAATTCCATCATCATCATCATCATTAAGCTTGG
CTGTTTTGGCGGATGAGAGAAGATTTTCAGCCTGATACAGATTAAATCAGAACGCAGAAGCGGTCTGATA
AAACAGAATTTGCCTGGCGGCAGTAGCGCGGTGGTCCCACCTGACCCCATGCCGAACTCAGAAGTGAAAC
GCCGTAGCGCCGATGGTAGTGTGGGGTCTCCCCATGCGAGAGTAGGGAACTGCCAGGCATCAAATAAAAC
GAAAGGCTCAGTCGAAAGACTGGGCCTTTCGTTTTATCTGTTGTTTGTCGGTGAACGCTCTCCTGAGTAG
GACAAATCCGCCGGGAGCGGATTTGAACGTTGCGAAGCACGCCCGGAAGGGGTGGGCGGGGCAGGACGCC
CGCCATAAACTGCCAGGCATCAAATTTAAGCAGAGCCATCCTGACGGATGGCCTTTTTTGCGTTTCTACA
AACTCTTTGTAATT
