>Addgene plasmid #61823 | pSABAD14-HY43 | addgene partial sequence | sequence record 103821 | pBAD-F 5'-ATGCCATAGCATTTTTATCC-3'
TGGACGCTTTTTATCGCAACTCTCTACTGTTTCTCCATACCCGTTTTTTTGGGCTAGAAATAATTTTGTT
TAACTTTAAGAAGGAGATATACATATGGAATATGGATTATTACCGATTGGTAAAATTGTAGAAAAGCGCA
TCGAATGTACTGTTTATAGCGTTGATAATAATGGAAATATTTATACACAACCTGTAGCACAATGGCACGA
TCGCGGAGAACAAGAGGTGTTTGAGTATTGTTTGGAAGATGGTTCATTGATTCGGGCAACAAAAGACCAT
AAGTTTATGACTGTTGATGGTCAAATGTTGCCAATTGATGAAATATTTGAACGTGAATTGGATTTGATGC
GGGTTGATAATTTGCCGAATATCAAAATAGCCACACGTAAATATTTAGGCAAACAAAATGTCTATGACAT
TGGAGTTGAGCGCGACCATAATTTTGCACTCAAAAATGGCTTCATAGCTTCTAATTGTTTCAATGGTACC
CAGTACAAACTTATCCTGAACGGTAAAACCCTGAAAGGTGAAACCACCACCGAAGCTGTTGACGCTGCTA
CCGCGGAAAAAGTTTTCAAACAGTACGCTAACGACAACGGTGTTGACGGTGAATGGACCTACGACGACGC
TACCAAAACCTACACCGTAACGGAATTCCATCATCATCATCATCATTAAGCTTGGCTGTTTTGGCGGATG
AGAGAAGATTTTCAGCCTGATACAGATTAAATCAGAACGCAGAAGCGGTCTGATAAAACAGAATTTGCCT
GGCGGCAGTAGCGCGGTGGTCCCACCTGACCCCATGCCGAACTCAGAAGTGAAACGCCGTAGCGCCGATG
GTAGTGTGGGGTCTCCCCATGCGAG
