>Addgene plasmid #61823 | pSABAD14-HY43 | addgene partial sequence | sequence record 103826 | pBAD-R 5'-GATTTAATCTGTATCAGG-3'
GCTTAATGATGATGATGATGATGGAATTCCGTTACGGTGTAGGTTTTGGTAGCGTCGTCGTAGGTCCATT
CACCGTCAACACCGTTGTCGTTAGCGTACTGTTTGAAAACTTTTTCCGCGGTAGCAGCGTCAACAGCTTC
GGTGGTGGTTTCACCTTTCAGGGTTTTACCGTTCAGGATAAGTTTGTACTGGGTACCATTGAAACAATTA
GAAGCTATGAAGCCATTTTTGAGTGCAAAATTATGGTCGCGCTCAACTCCAATGTCATAGACATTTTGTT
TGCCTAAATATTTACGTGTGGCTATTTTGATATTCGGCAAATTATCAACCCGCATCAAATCCAATTCACG
TTCAAATATTTCATCAATTGGCAACATTTGACCATCAACAGTCATAAACTTATGGTCTTTTGTTGCCCGA
ATCAATGAACCATCTTCCAAACAATACTCAAACACCTCTTGTTCTCCGCGATCGTGCCATTGTGCTACAG
GTTGTGTATAAATATTTCCATTATTATCAACGCTATAAACAGTACATTCGATGCGCTTTTCTACAATTTT
ACCAATCGGTAATAATCCATATTCCATATGTATATCTCCTTCTTAAAGTTAAACAAAATTATTTCTAGCC
CAAAAAAACGGGTATGGAGAAACAGTAGAGAGTTGCGATAAAAAGCGTCAGGTAGGATCCGCTAATCTTA
TGGATAAAAATGCTATGGCATAGCAAAGTGTGACGCCGTGCAAATAATCAATGTGGACTTTTCTGCCGTG
ATTATAGACACTTTTGTTACGCGTTTTTGTCATGGCTTTGG
